Addgene plasmid #91046: pMOD_A3013
Purpose: Module A, Promoter: PvUbi2, Gene: GFP, Terminator: HSP
Depositing lab: Daniel Voytas. Depositing organization: University of Minnesota. Publication: A multi-purpose toolkit to enable advanced genome engineering in plants. Cermak T, Curtin SJ, Gil-Humanes J, Cegan R, Kono TJY, Konecna E, Belanto JJ, Starker CG, Mathre JW, Greenstein RL, Voytas DF. Plant Cell. 2017 May 18. pii: tpc.00922.2016. doi: 10.1105/tpc.16.00922. PubMed 28522548.
Backbone
  Vector backbone: pMOD_A1001
  Vector type: Unspecified
Growth in bacteria
  Bacterial resistance: Ampicillin, 100 μg/mL
  Growth temperature: 37°C
  Growth strain: DH5alpha
  Copy number: High Copy
Gene/Insert
  Gene/Insert name: GFP
  Promoter: PvUbi2
  Cloning method: Gibson Cloning
  Sequencing primers: 5′ unknown
Terms and licenses: Academic/Nonprofit Terms; Industry Terms: Not Available to Industry
How to cite: pMOD_A3013 was a gift from Daniel Voytas (Addgene plasmid # 91046 ; http://n2t.net/addgene:91046 ; RRID:Addgene_91046)
