[The description below was written by a language model from this plasmid's Addgene catalogue record and pLannotate feature annotations shown in this document.]
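Description:
pMOD_A3013 is a "Module A" plasmid from a modular cloning toolkit for plant genome engineering. It was built on the pMOD_A1001 backbone by Gibson assembly and carries a plant expression cassette for GFP. The catalogue does not specify a vector type. The sequenced record is 4,889 nt, and the plasmid is maintained in E. coli as a high-copy construct through a ColE1/pUC-type origin of replication. Selection is by ampicillin, using a β-lactamase gene driven by its native bla promoter.

According to the record, the payload is a GFP coding sequence under the PvUbi2 promoter, followed by the HSP terminator. PvUbi2 is a ubiquitin-gene promoter, conventionally attributed to switchgrass, of the kind used for strong constitutive expression, particularly in monocots. The terminator comes from the Arabidopsis thaliana heat shock protein 18.2 gene and is known for efficient transcript termination and good expression levels in plants. The automated annotation did not detect the promoter itself, but a roughly 2 kb unannotated stretch lies between the origin and the fluorescent protein ORF, which is where the promoter would be expected. The annotation labels the ORF as sg12, an Aequorea victoria-derived GFP variant. This fits the catalogue's "GFP" entry, although the record does not say exactly which variant is present.

As a module plasmid, it is presumably meant to contribute its promoter–GFP–terminator unit to the first position of a multi-module assembly into a plant transformation vector, where GFP would act as a visible reporter or expression control. The assembly sites and the destination vectors are not described in the record or the feature table.
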