Features (pLannotate 1.2.2; 5 found; start..end, strand, type, name):
     80..668     +  rep_origin     ori: high-copy-number ColE1/pMB1/pBR322/pUC origin of replication
   2750..3466    +  CDS            sg12: sg12 is a basic (constitutively fluorescent) long stokes shift fluorescent protein published in 1997, derived from Aequorea victoria.
   3477..3725    +  terminator     HSP terminator: efficient transcription terminator from the Arabidopsis thaliana heat shock protein 18.2 gene (Nagaya et al., 2010)
   3801..3901    +  promoter       AmpR promoter: bla
   3902..4762    +  CDS            AmpR: β-lactamase; bla; confers resistance to ampicillin, carbenicillin, and related antibiotics
>Addgene plasmid #91046 | pMOD_A3013 | addgene full sequence | sequence record 181829 | Addgene NGS Result
GCCTTGACGGCAAAATCCCTTAACGTGAGTTTTCGTTCCACTGAGCGTCAGACCCCGTAGAAAAGATCAA
AGGATCTTCTTGAGATCCTTTTTTTCTGCGCGTAATCTGCTGCTTGCAAACAAAAAAACCACCGCTACCA
GCGGTGGTTTGTTTGCCGGATCAAGAGCTACTAACTCTTTTTCCGAAGGTAACTGGCTTCAGCAGAGCGC
AGATACCAAATACTGTTCTTCTAGTGTAGCCGTAGTTAGGCCACCACTTCAAGAACTCTGTAGCACCGCC
TACATACCTCGCTCTGCTAATCCTGTTACCAGTGGCTGCTGCCAGTGGCGATAAGTCGTGTCTTACCGGG
TTGGACTCAAGACGATAGTTACCGGATAAGGCGCAGCGGTCGGGCTGAACGGGGGGTTCGTGCTCACAGC
CCAGCTTGGAGCGAACGACCTACACCGAACTGAGATACCTACAGCGTGAGCTATGAGAAAGCGCCACGCT
TCCCGAAGGGAGAAAGGCGGACAGGTATCCGGTAAGCGGCAGGGTCGGAACAGGAGAGCGCACGAGGGAG
CTTCCAGGGGGAAACGCCTGGTATCTTTATAGTCCTGTCGGGTTTCGCCACCTCTGACTTGAGCGTCGAT
TTTTGTGATGCTCGTCAGGGGGGCGGAGCCTATGGAAAAACGCCAGCAACGCGGCCTTTTTACGGTTCCT
GGCCTTTTGCTGGCCTTTTGCTCACATGTTCTTTCCTGCGTTATCCCCTGATTCTGTGGATAACCGTATT
ACCGCCTTTGAGTGAGCTGATACCGCTCGCCGCAGCCGAACGACCGAGCGCAGCGAGTCAGTGAGCGAGG
AAGCGGAAGAGCGCCCACCTGCTCATGATCGGCGCGCCGAAGCCAACTAAACAAGACCATAACCATGGTG
ACATTTGACATAGTTGTTTACTACTTGCTTGAGCCCCACCCTTGCTTATCGGTTGAACATTACAAGATAC
ACTGCGGGTGGCCTAAGGCACACCGTCCGAAACCGGCAAACCAAGCCTGATCGCCGAAATCCAAAATCAC
TACCGGCAATCTCTAAAGTTTATTTCATCCTTATATGACGAGGAAAGAAAAGAAGAGAGAAATAATATCT
TAACTTCTAAATCAGTCGCGTCAACTTTCTCGGCTAAGAAAGTGAGCACTATCATTTCGAAGACCATGTC
ATGAGTGCCGACTTGCCATATCTTATTATATTCTTATTTATTTAATTATAATCCCATTGCAATACGTCTA
TTCTATCATGGCCTGCCACTAACGCTCCGTCTAACGTCGTTAAGCCATTGTCATAAGCGGCTGCTCAAAA
CTCTTCCCGGTGGAGGCGAGGCGTTAACGGCGTCTACAAATCTAACGGCCACCAACCATCCAGCCGCCTC
TCGAAAGCTCCGCTCCGATCGCGGAAATTGCGTGGCGGAGACGAGCGGGCTCCTCTCACACGGCCCGGAA
CCGTCACGGCACGGGTGGGGGATTCCTTCCCCAACCCTCCCCACCTCTCCTCCCCCCGTCGCAGCCCATA
AATACAGGGCCCTCCGCGCCTCTTCCCACAATCTCACATCGTCTCATCGTTCGGAGCGCACAACCCCCGG
GTTCCAAATCCAAATTGCTCTCCTCGCGACCCTCGGCGATCCTTCCCCCGCTTCAAGGTACGGCGATCGT
CTCCCCCGTCCTCTTGCCCCATCTCCTCGCTCGGCGTGGTTTGGTGGTTCTGCTTGGTCTGTGGCTAGGA
ACTAGGCTGAGGCGTTGACGAAATCATGCTAGATCCGCGTGTTTCCTGATCGTGGGTGGCTGGGAGGTGG
GGTTTTCGTGTAGATCTGATCGGTTCCGCTGTTTATCCTGTCATGCTCATGTGATTTGTGGGGATTTTAG
GTCGTTTGTCCGGGAATCGTGGGGTTGCTTCTAGGCTGTTCGTAGATGAGATCGTTCTCACGATCTGCTG
GGTCGCTGCCTAGGTTCAGCTAGGTCTGCCCTGTTTTTGGGTTCGTTTTCGGGATCTGTACGTGCATCTA
TTATCTGGTTCGATGGTGCTAGCTAGGAACAAACAACTGATTCGTCCGATCGATTGTTTTGTTGCCATGT
GCAAGGTTAGGTCGTTATCTGATTGCTGTAGATCAGAGTAGAATAAGATCATCACAAGCTAGCTCTTGGG
CTTATTATGAATCTGCGTTTGTTGCATGATTAAGATGATTATGCTTTTTCTTATGCTGCCGTTTGTATAT
GATGCGGTAGCTTTTAACTGAATAGCACACCTTTCCTGTTTAGTTAGATTAGATTAGATTGCATGATAGA
TGAGGATATATGCTGCTACATCAGTTTGATGATTCTCTGGTACCTCATAATCAACTAGCTCATGTGCTTA
AATTGAAACTGCATGTGCCACATGATTAAGATGCTAAGATTGGTGAAGATATATACGCTGCTGTTCCTAT
AGGATCCTGTAGCTTTTACCTGGTCAACATGCATCGTCCTGTTATGGATAGATATGCATGATAGATGAAG
ATATGTACTGCTACAATTTGATGATTCTTTTGTGCACCTGATGATCATGCATGCTCTTTGCCCTTACTTT
GATATACTTGGATGATGGCATGCTTAGTACTAATGATGTGATGAACACACATGACCTGTTGGTATGAATA
TGATGTTGCTGTTTGCTTGTGATGAGTTCTGTTTGTTTACTGCTAGGCACTTACCCTGTTGTCTGGTTCT
CTTTTGCAGAACCTGCAGGATGGTGAGTAAAGGAGAAGAACTTTTCACTGGAGTTGTCCCAATTCTTGTT
GAATTAGATGGTGATGTTAATGGGCACAAATTTTCTGTCAGTGGAGAGGGTGAAGGTGATGCAACATACG
GAAAACTTACCCTTAAATTTATTTGCACTACTGGAAAACTACCTGTTCCATGGCCAACCCTGGTCACCAC
CCTGACCTACGGCGTGCAGTGCTTCTCCCGTTACCCTGATCATATGAAGCGGCACGACTTCTTCAAGAGC
GCCATGCCTGAGGGATACGTGCAGGAGAGGACCATCTTCTTCAAGGACGACGGGAACTACAAGACACGTG
CTGAAGTCAAGTTTGAGGGAGACACCCTCGTCAACAGGATCGAGCTTAAGGGAATCGATTTCAAGGAGGA
CGGAAACATCCTCGGCCACAAGTTGGAATACAACTACAACTCCCACAACGTATACATCATGGCCGACAAG
CAAAAGAACGGCATCAAAGCCAACTTCAAGACCCGCCACAACATCGAAGACGGCGGCGTGCAACTCGCTG
ATCATTATCAACAAAATACTCCAATTGGCGATGGCCCTGTCCTTTTACCAGACAACCATTACCTGTCCAC
ACAATCTGCCCTTTCGAAAGATCCCAACGAAAAGAGAGACCACATGGTCCTTCTTGAGTTTGTAACAGCT
GCTGGGATTACACATGGCATGGATGAACTATACAAATAACTCGAGATATGAAGATGAAGATGAAATATTT
GGTGTGTCAAATAAAAAGCTTGTGTGCTTAAGTTTGTGTTTTTTTCTTGGCTTGTTGTGTTATGAATTTG
TGGCTTTTTCTAATATTAAATGAATGTAAGATCACATTATAATGAATAAACAAATGTTTCTATAATCCAT
TGTGAATGTTTTGTTGGATCTCTTCTGCAGCATATAACTACTGTATGTGCTATGGTATGGACTATGGAAT
ATGATTAAAGATAAGGAGCTCCGGTGACGGACGTGGGCAGGTGATGAAAAGCCTTAGGGTCAGGTGGCAC
TTTTCGGGGAAATGTGCGATGAACCCCTATTTGTTTATTTTTCTAAATACATTCAAATATGTATCCGCTA
ATGAGACAATAACCCTGATAAATGCTTCAATTATATTGAAAAAGGAAGAGTATGAGTATCCAACATTTCC
GTGTCGCCCTTATTCCCTTTTTTGCGGCCTTCTGCCTTCCTGTTTTTGCTCACCCAGAAACGCTGGTGAA
AGTAAAAGATGCTGAAGATCAGTTGGGTGCCCGAGTGGGTTACATTGAACTGGATCTCAACAGCGGCAAA
ATCTTAGAGAGTTTTCGCCCCGAAGAACGCTTCCCAATGATGAGCACTTTCAAAGTTCTGCTATGTGGCG
CGGTGTTATCCCGTATTGATGCTGGGCAAGAGCAACTCGGTCGCCGCATACACTATTCTCAGAATGACTT
GGTTGAGTATTCACCAGTCACAGAAAAGCATCTTACGGATGGCATGACAGTAAGAGAATTATGTAGTGCT
GCCATAACCATGAGTGATAACACTGCGGCCAACTTACTTCTGACAACGATTGGAGGACCGAAGGAGCTAA
CCGCTTTTTTGCACAACATGGGGGATCATGTAACTCGCCTTGATCGTTGGGAACCGGAGCTGAATGAAGC
CATACCAAACGACGAGCGTGACACCACGATGCCTGTAGCAATGGCAACAACTCTCCGCAAACTATTAACT
GGCGAACTACTTACTCTTGCTTCACGCCAGCAACTCATTGACTGGATGGAGGCGGACAAAGTTGCAGGAC
CACTTCTGCGCTCGGCACTTCCGGCTGGCTGGTTTATTGCTGATAAATCTGGAGCCGGTGAGCGTGGGTC
TCGCGGTATCATTGCAGCACTGGGGCCAGATGGTAAGCCCTCCCGTATCGTAGTTATCTACACGACGGGG
AGTCAGGCAACTATGGATGAACGAAATAGACAGATCGCTGAGATAGGTGCCTCACTGATTAAGCATTGGT
AACTGTCAGACGAAGGGAAATAAATAGTAGCCCGCCTGATGTGCGGGCTTTTTTTTGGTGGTGGTTACCA
GTGTCGCTTAGCTACCGTAGGTCCTCTTAGGCGGTCCGATTAGCGACATAGTCATCAAT
